>Addgene plasmid #146916 | pGEX-CS-DmCup_311-440-Y342AL347A_M | depositor full sequence | sequence record 289363 | Full Sequence
AGCTTATCGACTGCACGGTGCACCAATGCTTCTGGCGTCAGGCAGCCATCGGAAGCTGTGGTATGGCTGT
GCAGGTCGTAAATCACTGCATAATTCGTGTCGCTCAAGGCGCACTCCCGTTCTGGATAATGTTTTTTGCG
CCGACATCATAACGGTTCTGGCAAATATTCTGAAATGAGCTGTTGACAATTAATCATCGGCTCGTATAAT
GTGTGGAATTGTGAGCGGATAACAATTTCACACAGGAAACAGTATTCATGTCCCCTATACTAGGTTATTG
GAAAATTAAGGGCCTTGTGCAACCCACTCGACTTCTTTTGGAATATCTTGAAGAAAAATATGAAGAGCAT
TTGTATGAGCGCGATGAAGGTGATAAATGGCGAAACAAAAAGTTTGAATTGGGTTTGGAGTTTCCCAATC
TTCCTTATTATATTGATGGTGATGTTAAATTAACACAGTCTATGGCCATCATACGTTATATAGCTGACAA
GCACAACATGTTGGGTGGTTGTCCAAAAGAGCGTGCAGAGATTTCAATGCTTGAAGGAGCGGTTTTGGAT
ATTAGATACGGTGTTTCGAGAATTGCATATAGTAAAGACTTTGAAACTCTCAAAGTTGATTTTCTTAGCA
AGCTACCTGAAATGCTGAAAATGTTCGAAGATCGTTTATGTCATAAAACATATTTAAATGGTGATCATGT
AACCCATCCTGACTTCATGTTGTATGACGCTCTTGATGTTGTTTTATACATGGACCCAATGTGCCTGGAT
GCGTTCCCAAAATTAGTTTGTTTTAAAAAACGTATTGAAGCTATCCCACAAATTGATAAGTACTTGAAAT
CCAGCAAGTATATAGCATGGCCTTTGCAGGGCTGGCAAGCCACGTTTGGTGGTGGCGACCATCTCGAGAA
TCTTTATTTTAGGGCGCCATGGAGCACAGGCATTCACAAGCCAGGAAGTCTGCGAGCACCCAAGGCTGTT
CGTCCTACTACTGCTCCGGTGGTCAGCAGCAAGCCGGTCAAGAGCGCTACCCGCTCCCGCGCGATGGACA
TTCGCAACGGGATGTTCAATGCCCTGATGCACAGGTCCAAGGAGAGCTTTGTGATGCCTCGCATCGCCAC
CTGCGACGACATTGAGTTGGAGGGAAGGCTTCGCCGCATGAATATTTGGCGCACCTCGGACGGCACAAGA
TTCCGGACCCGCTCCACCACAGCTAACTTAAACATGAACAACAACAACAACAATGAGTGCATGCCTGCCT
TCTTCAAAAACAAAAATAAGCCGAACCTAATCAGTGACGAGTCCATCATCCAGAGCCAACCGTAAGAATT
CATCGTGACTGACTGACGATCTGCCTCGCGCGTTTCGGTGATGACGGTGAAAACCTCTGACACATGCAGC
TCCCGGAGACGGTCACAGCTTGTCTGTAAGCGGATGCCGGGAGCAGACAAGCCCGTCAGGGCGCGTCAGC
GGGTGTTGGCGGGTGTCGGGGCGCAGCCATGACCCAGTCACGTAGCGATAGCGGAGTGTATAATTCTTGA
AGACGAAAGGGCCTCGTGATACGCCTATTTTTATAGGTTAATGTCATGATAATAATGGTTTCTTAGACGT
CAGGTGGCACTTTTCGGGGAAATGTGCGCGGAACCCCTATTTGTTTATTTTTCTAAATACATTCAAATAT
GTATCCGCTCATGAGACAATAACCCTGATAAATGCTTCAATAATATTGAAAAAGGAAGAGTATGAGTATT
CAACATTTCCGTGTCGCCCTTATTCCCTTTTTTGCGGCATTTTGCCTTCCTGTTTTTGCTCACCCAGAAA
CGCTGGTGAAAGTAAAAGATGCTGAAGATCAGTTGGGTGCACGAGTGGGTTACATCGAACTGGATCTCAA
CAGCGGTAAGATCCTTGAGAGTTTTCGCCCCGAAGAACGTTTTCCAATGATGAGCACTTTTAAAGTTCTG
CTATGTGGCGCGGTATTATCCCGTGTTGACGCCGGGCAAGAGCAACTCGGTCGCCGCATACACTATTCTC
AGAATGACTTGGTTGAGTACTCACCAGTCACAGAAAAGCATCTTACGGATGGCATGACAGTAAGAGAATT
ATGCAGTGCTGCCATAACCATGAGTGATAACACTGCGGCCAACTTACTTCTGACAACGATCGGAGGACCG
AAGGAGCTAACCGCTTTTTTGCACAACATGGGGGATCATGTAACTCGCCTTGATCGTTGGGAACCGGAGC
TGAATGAAGCCATACCAAACGACGAGCGTGACACCACGATGCCTGCAGCAATGGCAACAACGTTGCGCAA
ACTATTAACTGGCGAACTACTTACTCTAGCTTCCCGGCAACAATTAATAGACTGGATGGAGGCGGATAAA
GTTGCAGGACCACTTCTGCGCTCGGCCCTTCCGGCTGGCTGGTTTATTGCTGATAAATCTGGAGCCGGTG
AGCGTGGGTCTCGCGGTATCATTGCAGCACTGGGGCCAGATGGTAAGCCCTCCCGTATCGTAGTTATCTA
CACGACGGGGAGTCAGGCAACTATGGATGAACGAAATAGACAGATCGCTGAGATAGGTGCCTCACTGATT
AAGCATTGGTAACTGTCAGACCAAGTTTACTCATATATACTTTAGATTGATTTAAAACTTCATTTTTAAT
TTAAAAGGATCTAGGTGAAGATCCTTTTTGATAATCTCATGACCAAAATCCCTTAACGTGAGTTTTCGTT
CCACTGAGCGTCAGACCCCGTAGAAAAGATCAAAGGATCTTCTTGAGATCCTTTTTTTCTGCGCGTAATC
TGCTGCTTGCAAACAAAAAAACCACCGCTACCAGCGGTGGTTTGTTTGCCGGATCAAGAGCTACCAACTC
TTTTTCCGAAGGTAACTGGCTTCAGCAGAGCGCAGATACCAAATACTGTCCTTCTAGTGTAGCCGTAGTT
AGGCCACCACTTCAAGAACTCTGTAGCACCGCCTACATACCTCGCTCTGCTAATCCTGTTACCAGTGGCT
GCTGCCAGTGGCGATAAGTCGTGTCTTACCGGGTTGGACTCAAGACGATAGTTACCGGATAAGGCGCAGC
GGTCGGGCTGAACGGGGGGTTCGTGCACACAGCCCAGCTTGGAGCGAACGACCTACACCGAACTGAGATA
CCTACAGCGTGAGCTATGAGAAAGCGCCACGCTTCCCGAAGGGAGAAAGGCGGACAGGTATCCGGTAAGC
GGCAGGGTCGGAACAGGAGAGCGCACGAGGGAGCTTCCAGGGGGAAACGCCTGGTATCTTTATAGTCCTG
TCGGGTTTCGCCACCTCTGACTTGAGCGTCGATTTTTGTGATGCTCGTCAGGGGGGCGGAGCCTATGGAA
AAACGCCAGCAACGCGGCCTTTTTACGGTTCCTGGCCTTTTGCTGGCCTTTTGCTCACATGTTCTTTCCT
GCGTTATCCCCTGATTCTGTGGATAACCGTATTACCGCCTTTGAGTGAGCTGATACCGCTCGCCGCAGCC
GAACGACCGAGCGCAGCGAGTCAGTGAGCGAGGAAGCGGAAGAGCGCCTGATGCGGTATTTTCTCCTTAC
GCATCTGTGCGGTATTTCACACCGCATAAATTCCGACACCATCGAATGGTGCAAAACCTTTCGCGGTATG
GCATGATAGCGCCCGGAAGAGAGTCAATTCAGGGTGGTGAATGTGAAACCAGTAACGTTATACGATGTCG
CAGAGTATGCCGGTGTCTCTTATCAGACCGTTTCCCGCGTGGTGAACCAGGCCAGCCACGTTTCTGCGAA
AACGCGGGAAAAAGTGGAAGCGGCGATGGCGGAGCTGAATTACATTCCCAACCGCGTGGCACAACAACTG
GCGGGCAAACAGTCGTTGCTGATTGGCGTTGCCACCTCCAGTCTGGCCCTGCACGCGCCGTCGCAAATTG
TCGCGGCGATTAAATCTCGCGCCGATCAACTGGGTGCCAGCGTGGTGGTGTCGATGGTAGAACGAAGCGG
CGTCGAAGCCTGTAAAGCGGCGGTGCACAATCTTCTCGCGCAACGCGTCAGTGGGCTGATCATTAACTAT
CCGCTGGATGACCAGGATGCCATTGCTGTGGAAGCTGCCTGCACTAATGTTCCGGCGTTATTTCTTGATG
TCTCTGACCAGACACCCATCAACAGTATTATTTTCTCCCATGAAGACGGTACGCGACTGGGCGTGGAGCA
TCTGGTCGCATTGGGTCACCAGCAAATCGCGCTGTTAGCGGGCCCATTAAGTTCTGTCTCGGCGCGTCTG
CGTCTGGCTGGCTGGCATAAATATCTCACTCGCAATCAAATTCAGCCGATAGCGGAACGGGAAGGCGACT
GGAGTGCCATGTCCGGTTTTCAACAAACCATGCAAATGCTGAATGAGGGCATCGTTCCCACTGCGATGCT
GGTTGCCAACGATCAGATGGCGCTGGGCGCAATGCGCGCCATTACCGAGTCCGGGCTGCGCGTTGGTGCG
GATATCTCGGTAGTGGGATACGACGATACCGAAGACAGCTCATGTTATATCCCGCCGTCAACCACCATCA
AACAGGATTTTCGCCTGCTGGGGCAAACCAGCGTGGACCGCTTGCTGCAACTCTCTCAGGGCCAGGCGGT
GAAGGGCAATCAGCTGTTGCCCGTCTCACTGGTGAAAAGAAAAACCACCCTGGCGCCCAATACGCAAACC
GCCTCTCCCCGCGCGTTGGCCGATTCATTAATGCAGCTGGCACGACAGGTTTCCCGACTGGAAAGCGGGC
AGTGAGCGCAACGCAATTAATGTGAGTTAGCTCACTCATTAGGCACCCCAGGCTTTACACTTTATGCTTC
CGGCTCGTATGTTGTGTGGAATTGTGAGCGGATAACAATTTCACACAGGAAACAGCTATGACCATGATTA
CGGATTCACTGGCCGTCGTTTTACAACGTCGTGACTGGGAAAACCCTGGCGTTACCCAACTTAATCGCCT
TGCAGCACATCCCCCTTTCGCCAGCTGGCGTAATAGCGAAGAGGCCCGCACCGATCGCCCTTCCCAACAG
TTGCGCAGCCTGAATGGCGAATGGCGCTTTGCCTGGTTTCCGGCACCAGAAGCGGTGCCGGAAAGCTGGC
TGGAGTGCGATCTTCCTGAGGCCGATACTGTCGTCGTCCCCTCAAACTGGCAGATGCACGGTTACGATGC
GCCCATCTACACCAACGTAACCTATCCCATTACGGTCAATCCGCCGTTTGTTCCCACGGAGAATCCGACG
GGTTGTTACTCGCTCACATTTAATGTTGATGAAAGCTGGCTACAGGAAGGCCAGACGCGAATTATTTTTG
ATGGCGTTGGAATT
Features (pLannotate 1.2.2; 17 found; start..end, strand, type, name):
    183..211     +  promoter       tac promoter: strong E. coli promoter; hybrid between the trp and lac UV5 promoters
    219..235     +  protein_bind   lac operator: The lac repressor binds to the lac operator to inhibit transcription in E. coli. This inhibition can be relieved by adding lactose or isopropyl-β-D-thiogalactopyranoside (IPTG). lac repressor encoded by lacI
    258..903     +  CDS            GST (fragment): glutathione S-transferase from Schistosoma japonicum
    927..1322    +  CDS            cup (fragment): CUP_DROME - Also known as fs(2)cup. Experimental evidence at protein level: Swiss-Prot protein existence level 1. Adapter protein that plays a central role in localization of transcripts in the oocyte and in young embryos (PubMed:9118812). Maintains RNA targets in a repressed state by promoting their deadenylation and protects deadenylated mRNAs from further degradation (PubMed:21937713). Binds to and recruits eIF-4E to the 3'-UTR of some mRNA targets which prevents interaction between eIF4E1 and eIF4G (PubMed:14685270, PubMed:15465908, PubMed:21081899). This may contribute to translational re
   1351..1390    +  CDS            rop (fragment): Rop protein, which maintains plasmids at low copy number; rop
   1492..1532    +  misc_feature   bom (fragment): basis of mobility region from pBR322
   1637..1741    +  promoter       AmpR promoter: bla
   1742..2602    +  CDS            AmpR: β-lactamase; bla; confers resistance to ampicillin, carbenicillin, and related antibiotics
   2773..3361    +  rep_origin     ori: high-copy-number ColE1/pMB1/pBR322/pUC origin of replication
   3547..3598    -  misc_feature   bom (fragment): basis of mobility region from pBR322
   3605..3682    +  promoter       lacIq promoter: lacI (mutant); In the lacIq allele, a single base change in the promoter boosts expression of the lacI gene about 10-fold.
   3683..4765    +  CDS            lacI: lac repressor; lacI; The lac repressor binds to the lac operator to inhibit transcription in E. coli. This inhibition can be relieved by adding lactose or isopropyl-β-D-thiogalactopyranoside (IPTG).
   4778..4799    +  protein_bind   CAP binding site: CAP binding activates transcription in the presence of cAMP. E. coli catabolite activator protein
   4814..4844    +  promoter       lac promoter: promoter for the E. coli lac operon
   4852..4868    +  protein_bind   lac operator: The lac repressor binds to the lac operator to inhibit transcription in E. coli. This inhibition can be relieved by adding lactose or isopropyl-β-D-thiogalactopyranoside (IPTG). lac repressor encoded by lacI
   4888..5061    +  CDS            lacZα: LacZα fragment of β-galactosidase; lacZ fragment
   5325..107     -  CDS            yciV (fragment) (across the origin): RNAAM_ECOLI - Also known as trpH From Escherichia coli (strain K12).
