[The description below was written by a language model from this plasmid's Addgene catalogue record and pLannotate feature annotations shown in this document.]
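Description:
pGEX-CS-DmCup_311-440-Y342AL347A_M is a 5,334 nt bacterial expression plasmid for producing a mutant fragment of the Drosophila melanogaster protein Cup as a glutathione S-transferase fusion in E. coli. The catalogue lists the backbone as unknown, but the name and the annotated features match a pGEX-type architecture. It replicates from a ColE1/pMB1-family origin and is selected with ampicillin through the β-lactamase gene and its own promoter. The feature table labels the origin as high-copy, whereas the repository lists the plasmid as low copy. Only short remnants of rop and the pBR322 bom region are annotated.

Expression is driven by the hybrid tac promoter followed by a lac operator. The plasmid also carries lacI under the lacIq promoter, so it supplies its own repressor and transcription stays off until it is induced with IPTG. Downstream lies the Schistosoma japonicum GST coding sequence, followed shortly by the cup fragment on the same strand, consistent with an N-terminal GST tag. The record does not annotate a linker or a protease cleavage site between them. The insert covers residues 311–440 of Cup and carries the substitutions Y342A and L347A; the depositor notes that the sequence follows an NCBI reference entry. A lac promoter/operator with a lacZα segment and a small fragment of an E. coli gene are also annotated, and these appear to be backbone carry-over.

Cup is an adapter protein that binds eIF4E and keeps target mRNAs repressed by promoting their deadenylation while protecting them from further degradation. The stated purpose is simply bacterial expression of the mutant fragment. A GST fusion of this kind suits affinity purification and pull-down binding assays, although the record does not state what the two substitutions do.
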