Addgene plasmid #146916: pGEX-CS-DmCup_311-440-Y342AL347A_M
Purpose: Bacterial Expression of DmCup_311-440-Y342AL347A
Depositing lab: Elisa Izaurralde. Depositing organization: Max Planck Institute for Developmental Biology. Publication: CUP promotes deadenylation and inhibits decapping of mRNA targets. Igreja C, Izaurralde E. Genes Dev. 2011 Sep 15;25(18):1955-67. doi: 10.1101/gad.17136311. PubMed 21937713.
Backbone
  Vector backbone: Unknown
  Vector type: Bacterial Expression
Growth in bacteria
  Bacterial resistance: Ampicillin, 100 μg/mL
  Growth temperature: 37°C
  Growth strain: DH5alpha
  Copy number: Low Copy
Gene/Insert
  Gene/Insert name: DmCup_311-440-Y342AL347A
  Species: D. melanogaster (fly)
  Entrez Gene: cup (a.k.a. Dmel_CG11181, CG11181, CUP, Cup, DmCup, Dmel\CG11181, fs(1)cup, fs(2)cup, i239)
  Cloning method: Unknown
Terms and licenses: Academic/Nonprofit Terms; Industry Terms: Not Available to Industry
Depositor comments: Sequence according to the sequence given by NCBI: AF004917.1 Plasmids from this collection were made available to the research community and donated after the lab closed. Please note that the sequence provided by the depositing laboratory may be theoretical/predicted or based on Sanger sequencing results. There may be discrepancies between sequencing results obtained by Addgene and the depositor sequence. If an Addgene verified sequence is not available, please contact before placing your order to request that our lab fully sequence the plasmid.
How to cite: pGEX-CS-DmCup_311-440-Y342AL347A_M was a gift from Elisa Izaurralde (Addgene plasmid # 146916 ; http://n2t.net/addgene:146916 ; RRID:Addgene_146916)
